Addgene plasmid #163728: pJH674_pTech_PlldR-HHRz-supP
Purpose: Lactate-inducible expression of supP, preceded by a hammerhead ribozyme
Depositing lab: Matthew Bennett. Depositing organization: Rice University. Publication: A suppressor tRNA-mediated feedforward loop eliminates leaky gene expression in bacteria. Ho JML, Miller CA, Parks SE, Mattia JR, Bennett MR. Nucleic Acids Res. 2021 Mar 18;49(5):e25. doi: 10.1093/nar/gkaa1179. PubMed 33290521.
Backbone
  Vector backbone: p15A
  Vector type: Bacterial Expression
Growth in bacteria
  Bacterial resistance: Chloramphenicol, 25 μg/mL
  Growth temperature: 37°C
  Growth strain: NEB Stable
  Copy number: High Copy
Gene/Insert
  Gene/Insert name: hhrz-supP
  Species: Synthetic
  Cloning method: Gibson Cloning
Terms and licenses: Academic/Nonprofit Terms; Industry Terms: Not Available to Industry
How to cite: pJH674_pTech_PlldR-HHRz-supP was a gift from Matthew Bennett (Addgene plasmid # 163728 ; http://n2t.net/addgene:163728 ; RRID:Addgene_163728)
