[The description below was written by a language model from this plasmid's Addgene catalogue record and pLannotate feature annotations shown in this document.]
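Description:
pJH674_pTech_PlldR-HHRz-supP is a small (about 2.45 kb) bacterial expression plasmid built on a p15A backbone and selected with chloramphenicol. The annotated sequence shows the p15A origin of replication and a complete cat gene (chloramphenicol acetyltransferase) driven by its own promoter. It also contains short leftovers typical of pACYC184-type vectors: a tetracycline-resistance gene fragment with the tet promoter, an IS1 fragment, a lacZα fragment and a short stretch matching the RSF origin. None of these remnants appears to be a functional part of the design. The catalogue lists the plasmid as high copy, whereas p15A is generally regarded as a medium-copy origin that is compatible with ColE1-type plasmids, which allows the construct to be maintained alongside a second plasmid in the same cell.

The payload is a synthetic hhrz-supP cassette, assembled by Gibson cloning. According to the record, the suppressor tRNA supP is expressed from a lactate-inducible promoter (PlldR). This promoter was not picked up by the automated annotation, and presumably lies in the short region upstream of the ribozyme. The feature table does identify a fragment of the hammerhead ribozyme from the tobacco ringspot virus satellite RNA, followed immediately by a tRNA element corresponding to supP. A self-cleaving ribozyme in this position typically removes the promoter-derived 5′ leader from the transcript, so that the tRNA is released with a defined end regardless of the upstream promoter. The associated work used suppressor tRNAs in a feedforward loop to eliminate leaky gene expression in bacteria. This implies that lactate-induced supP is meant to permit read-through of a stop codon placed in a target gene. The record lists no lactate-responsive regulator or target gene on this plasmid, so these would have to be supplied elsewhere.
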