Features (pLannotate 1.2.2; 10 found; start..end, strand, type, name):
     99..122     +  misc_RNA       sTRSV HHRz (fragment): hammerhead ribozyme from the tobacco ringspot virus satellite RNA (Khvorova et al., 2003)
    138..219     +  ncRNA          tRNA: Accession: RF00005 - tRNA
    262..309     +  CDS            lacZα (fragment): LacZα fragment of β-galactosidase; lacZ fragment
    310..411     -  CDS            TcR (fragment): tetracycline efflux protein; tet; confers resistance to tetracycline
    459..487     -  promoter       tet promoter: E. coli promoter for tetracycline efflux protein gene
    599..1144    +  rep_origin     p15A ori: Plasmids containing the medium-copy-number p15A origin of replication can be propagated in E. coli cells that contain a second plasmid with the ColE1 origin.
   1232..1287    +  rep_origin     RSF ori (fragment): Plasmids containing the RSF 1030 origin of replication can be propagated in E. coli cells that contain additional plasmids with compatible origins.
   1406..1474    -  mobile_element IS1 (fragment): prokaryotic transposable element IS1
   1474..1566    +  promoter       cat promoter (fragment): promoter of the E. coli cat gene encoding chloramphenicol acetyltransferase
   1567..2223    +  CDS            cat: CAT_ECOLX - Experimental evidence at protein level: Swiss-Prot protein existence level 1. This enzyme is an effector of chloramphenicol resistance in bacteria. From Escherichia coli. This protein is used as a marker in many commonly used cloning vectors, such as pACYC184.
>Addgene plasmid #163728 | pJH674_pTech_PlldR-HHRz-supP | addgene full sequence | sequence record 323844 | Addgene NGS Result
AAACTCACATCAATGTTGCCAATACATAACATTTAGTTAACCATTCATTGTCATTATCCCTACACAACAC
AATTGGCAGTGCCACTTGCTATGAGCCGCTGATGAGTCCGTGAGGACGAAACGGTACCCGGTACCGTCGC
CGAAGTGGCGAAATCGGTAGACGCAGTTGATTCTAAATCAACCGTAGAAATACGTGCCGGTTCGAGTCCG
GCCTTCGGCACCAAATTCGAAAAGCCTGCTCAACGAGCAGGCTTTTTTGCATGGCGTTACCCAACTTAAT
CGCCTTGCAGCACATCCCCCTTTCGCCAGATCCCGCAAGAGGCCCGGCAGTACCGGCATAACCAAGCCTA
TGCCTACAGCATCCAGGGTGACGGTGCCGAGGATGACGATGAGCGCATTGTTAGATTTCATACACGGTGC
CTGACTGCGTTAGCAATTTAACTGTGATAAACTACCGCATTAAAGCTTATCGATGATAAGCTGTCAAACA
TGAGAATTACAACTTATATCGTATGGGGCTGACTTCAGGTGCTACATTTGAAGAGATAAATTGCACTGAA
ATCTAGAAATATTTTATCTGATTAATAAGATGATCTTCTTGAGATCGTTTTGGTCTGCGCGTAATCTCTT
GCTCTGAAAACGAAAAAACCGCCTTGCAGGGCGGTTTTTCGAAGGTTCTCTGAGCTACCAACTCTTTGAA
CCGAGGTAACTGGCTTGGAGGAGCGCAGCCACCAAAACTTGTCCTTTCAGTTTAGCCTTAACCGGCGCAT
GACTTCAAGACTAACTCCTCTAAATCAATTACCAGTGGCTGCTGCCAGTGGTGCTTTTGCATGTCTTTCC
GGGTTGGACTCAAGACGATAGTTACCGGATAAGGCGCAGCGGTCGGACTGAACGGGGGGTTCGTGCATAC
AGTCCAGCTTGGAGCGAACTGCCTACCCGGAACTGAGTGTCAGGCGTGGAATGAGACAAACGCGGCCATA
ACAGCGGAATGACACCGGTAAACCGAAAGGCAGGAACAGGAGAGCGCACGAGGGAGCCGCCAGGGGGAAA
CGCCTGGTATCTTTATAGTCCTGTCGGGTTTCGCCACCACTGATTTGAGCGTCAGATTTCGTGATGCTTG
TCAGGGGGGCGGAGCCTATGGAAAAACGGCTTTGCCGCGGCCCTCTCACTTCCCTGTTAAGTATCTTCCT
GGCATCTTCCAGGAAATCTCCGCCCCGTTCGTAAGCCATTTCCGCTCGCCGCAGTCGAACGACCGAGCGT
AGCGAGTCAGTGAGCGAGGAAGCGGAATATATCCTGTATCACATATTCTGCTGACGCACCGGTGCAGCCT
TTTTTCTCCTGCCACATGAAGCACTTCACTGACACCCTCATCAGTGCCAACATAGTAAGCCAGTATACAC
TCCGCTAGCGCTGATGTCCGGCGGTGCTTTTGCCGTTACGCACCACCCCGTCAGTAGCTGAACAGGAGGG
ACAGTAAGAGGTTCCAACTTTCACCATAATGAAATAAGATCACTACCGGGCGTATTTTTTGAGTTATCGA
GATTTTCAGGAGCTAAGGAAGCTAAAATGGAGAAAAAAATCACTGGATATACCACCGTTGATATATCCCA
ATGGCATCGTAAAGAACATTTTGAGGCATTTCAGTCAGTTGCTCAATGTACCTATAACCAGACCGTTCAG
CTGGACATTACGGCCTTTTTAAAGACCGTAAAGAAAAATAAGCACAAGTTTTATCCGGCCTTTATTCACA
TTCTTGCCCGCCTGATGAATGCTCATCCGGAATTTCGTATGGCAATGAAAGACGGTGAGCTGGTGATATG
GGATAGTGTTCACCCTTGTTACACCGTTTTCCATGAGCAAACTGAAACGTTTTCATCGCTCTGGAGTGAA
TACCACGACGATTTCCGGCAGTTTCTACACATATATTCGCAAGATGTGGCGTGTTACGGCGAAAACCTGG
CCTATTTCCCTAAAGGGTTTATTGAGAATATGTTTTTCGTCTCAGCCAATCCCTGGGTGAGTTTCACCAG
TTTTGATTTAAACGTGGCCAATATGGACAACTTCTTCGCCCCCGTTTTCACCATGGGCAAATATTATACG
CAAGGCGACAAGGTGCTGATGCCGCTGGCGATTCAGGTTCATCATGCCGTTTGTGATGGCTTCCATGTCG
GCAGAATGCTTAATGAATTACAACAGTACTGCGATGAGTGGCAGGGCGGGGCGTAATTTTTTTAAGGCAG
TTATTGGTGCCCTTAAACGCCTGGTTGCTACGCCTGAATAAGTGATAATAAGCGGATGAATGGCAGAAAT
TCGAAAGCAAATTCGACCCGGGCGGCCGCAACCCAGCGTTCGATGCTTCTTTGAGCGAACGATCAAAAAT
AAGTGCCTTCCCATCAATTGGCCCTACCAATTCTTCGCTTATCTGACCTCTGGTTCACAATTTCCCAATT
A
