>Addgene plasmid #163728 | pJH674_pTech_PlldR-HHRz-supP | depositor partial sequence | sequence record 317467 | PlldR-HHRz-supP
AAGCGGATGAATGGCAGAAATTCGAAAGCAAATTCGACCCGGGCGGCCGCAACCCAGCGTTCGATGCTTC
TTTGAGCGAACGATCAAAAATAAGTGCCTTCCCATCAATTGGCCCTACCAATTCTTCGCTTATCTGACCT
CTGGTTCACAATTTCCCAATTAAAACTCACATCAATGTTGCCAATACATAACATTTAGTTAACCATTCAT
TGTCATTATCCCTACACAACACAATTGGCAGTGCCACTTGCTATGAGCCGCTGATGAGTCCGTGAGGACG
AAACGGTACCCGGTACCGTCGCCGAAGTGGCGAAATCGGTAGACGCAGTTGATTCTAAATCAACCGTAGA
AATACGTGCCGGTTCGAGTCCGGCCTTCGGCACCAAATTCGAAAAGCCTGCTCAACGAGCAGGCTTTTTT
GCATGGCGTTACCCAACTTAATCGCCTTGCAGCACATCCCCCTTTCGCCAGATCCCGCAAGAGGCCCGGC
AGTACCGGCATAACCAAGCCTATGCCTACAGCATCCAGGGTGACGGTGCCGAGGATGACGATGAGCGCAT
TGTTAGATTTCATACACGGTGCCTGACTGCGTTAGCAATTTAACT
